>Addgene plasmid #83405 | pVP16-tev-PRT1 | addgene full sequence | sequence record 175081 | Addgene NGS Result
AGACGCAGACGCGCCGAGACAGAACTTAATGGGCCCGCTAACAGCGCGATTTGCTGGTGACCCAATGCGA
CCAGATGCTCCACGCCCAGTCGCGTACCGTCTTCATGGGAGAAAATAATACTGTTGATGGGTGTCTGGTC
AGAGACATCAAGAAATAACGCCGGAACATTAGTGCAGGCAGCTTCCACAGCAATGGCATCCTGGTCATCC
AGCGGATAGTTAATGATCAGCCCACTGACGCGTTGCGCGAGAAGATTGTGCACCGCCGCTTTACAGGCTT
CGACGCCGCTTCGTTCTACCATCGACACCACCACGCTGGCACCCAGTTGATCGGCGCGAGATTTAATCGC
CGCGACAATTTGCGACGGCGCGTGCAGGGCCAGACTGGAGGTGGCAACGCCAATCAGCAACGACTGTTTG
CCCGCCAGTTGTTGTGCCACGCGGTTGGGAATGTAATTCAGCTCCGCCATCGCCGCTTCCACTTTTTCCC
GCGTTTTCGCAGAAACGTGGCTGGCCTGGTTCACCACGCGGGAAACGGTCTGATAAGAGACACCGGCATA
CTCTGCGACATCGTATAACGTTACTGGTTTCACATTCACCACCCTGAATTGACTCTCTTCCGGGCGCTAT
CATGCCATACCGCGAAAGGTTTTGCACCATTCGATGGTGTCGGAATTTCGGGCAGCGTTGGGTCCTGGCC
ACGGGTGCGCATGATCTAGAGCTGCCTCGCGCGTTTCGGTGATGACGGTGAAAACCTCTGACACATGCAG
CTCCCGGAGACGGTCACAGCTTGTCTGTAAGCGGATGCCGGGAGCAGACAAGCCCGTCAGGGCGCGTCAG
CGGGTGTTGGCGGGTGTCGGGGCGCAGCCATGACCCAGTCACGTAGCGATAGCGGAGTGTATACTGGCTT
AACTATGCGGCATCAGAGCAGATTGTACTGAGAGTGCACCATATGCGGTGTGAAATACCGCACAGATGCG
TAAGGAGAAAATACCGCATCAGGCGCTCTTCCGCTTCCTCGCTCACTGACTCGCTGCGCTCGGTCGTTCG
GCTGCGGCGAGCGGTATCAGCTCACTCAAAGGCGGTAATACGGTTATCCACAGAATCAGGGGATAACGCA
GGAAAGAACATGTGAGCAAAAGGCCAGCAAAAGGCCAGGAACCGTAAAAAGGCCGCGTTGCTGGCGTTTT
TCCATAGGCTCCGCCCCCCTGACGAGCATCACAAAAATCGACGCTCAAGTCAGAGGTGGCGAAACCCGAC
AGGACTATAAAGATACCAGGCGTTTCCCCCTGGAAGCTCCCTCGTGCGCTCTCCTGTTCCGACCCTGCCG
CTTACCGGATACCTGTCCGCCTTTCTCCCTTCGGGAAGCGTGGCGCTTTCTCATAGCTCACGCTGTAGGT
ATCTCAGTTCGGTGTAGGTCGTTCGCTCCAAGCTGGGCTGTGTGCACGAACCCCCCGTTCAGCCCGACCG
CTGCGCCTTATCCGGTAACTATCGTCTTGAGTCCAACCCGGTAAGACACGACTTATCGCCACTGGCAGCA
GCCACTGGTAACAGGATTAGCAGAGCGAGGTATGTAGGCGGTGCTACAGAGTTCTTGAAGTGGTGGCCTA
ACTACGGCTACACTAGAAGGACAGTATTTGGTATCTGCGCTCTGCTGAAGCCAGTTACCTTCGGAAAAAG
AGTTGGTAGCTCTTGATCCGGCAAACAAACCACCGCTGGTAGCGGTGGTTTTTTTGTTTGCAAGCAGCAG
ATTACGCGCAGAAAAAAAGGATCTCAAGAAGATCCTTTGATCTTTTCTACGGGGTCTGACGCTCAGTGGA
ACGAAAACTCACGTTAAGGGATTTTGGTCATGAGATTATCAAAAAGGATCTTCACCTAGATCCTTTTAAA
TTAAAAATGAAGTTTTAAATCAATCTAAAGTATATATGAGTAAACTTGGTCTGACAGTTACCAATGCTTA
ATCAGTGAGGCACCTATCTCAGCGATCTGTCTATTTCGTTCATCCATAGTTGCCTGACTCCCCGTCGTGT
AGATAACTACGATACGGGAGGGCTTACCATCTGGCCCCAGTGCTGCAATGATACCGCGAGACCCACGCTC
ACCGGCTCCAGATTTATCAGCAATAAACCAGCCAGCCGGAAGGGCCGAGCGCAGAAGTGGTCCTGCAACT
TTATCCGCCTCCATCCAGTCTATTAATTGTTGCCGGGAAGCTAGAGTAAGTAGTTCGCCAGTTAATAGTT
TGCGCAACGTTGTTGCCATTGCTACAGGCATCGTGGTGTCACGCTCGTCGTTTGGTATGGCTTCATTCAG
CTCCGGTTCCCAACGATCAAGGCGAGTTACATGATCCCCCATGTTGTGCAAAAAAGCGGTTAGCTCCTTC
GGTCCTCCGATCGTTGTCAGAAGTAAGTTGGCCGCAGTGTTATCACTCATGGTTATGGCAGCACTGCATA
ATTCTCTTACTGTCATGCCATCCGTAAGATGCTTTTCTGTGACTGGTGAGTACTCAACCAAGTCATTCTG
AGAATAGTGTATGCGGCGACCGAGTTGCTCTTGCCCGGCGTCAATACGGGATAATACCGCGCCACATAGC
AGAACTTTAAAAGTGCTCATCATTGGAAAACGTTCTTCGGGGCGAAAACTCTCAAGGATCTTACCGCTGT
TGAGATCCAGTTCGATGTAACCCACTCGTGCACCCAACTGATCTTCAGCATCTTTTACTTTCACCAGCGT
TTCTGGGTGAGCAAAAACAGGAAGGCAAAATGCCGCAAAAAAGGGAATAAGGGCGACACGGAAATGTTGA
ATACTCATACTCTTCCTTTTTCAATATTATTGAAGCATTTATCAGGGTTATTGTCTCATGAGCGGATACA
TATTTGAATGTATTTAGAAAAATAAACAAATAGGGGTTCCGCGCACATTTCCCCGAAAAGTGCCACCTGA
CGTCTAAGAAACCATTATTATCATGACATTAACCTATAAAAATAGGCGTATCACGAGGCCCTTTCGTCTT
CACCTCGAGAAATCATAAAAAATTTATTTGCTTTGTGAGCGGATAACAATTATAATAGATTCAATTGTGA
GCGGATAACAATTTCACACAGAATTCATTAAAGAGGAGAAATTAACCATGGGACATCACCATCATCACCA
TCACCATTCAAAAATCGAAGAAGGTAAACTGGTAATCTGGATTAACGGCGATAAAGGCTATAACGGTCTC
GCTGAAGTCGGTAAGAAATTCGAGAAAGATACCGGAATTAAAGTCACCGTTGAGCATCCGGATAAACTGG
AAGAGAAATTCCCACAGGTTGCGGCAACTGGCGATGGCCCTGACATTATCTTCTGGGCACACGACCGCTT
TGGTGGCTACGCTCAATCTGGCCTGTTGGCTGAAATCACCCCGGACAAAGCGTTCCAGGACAAGCTGTAT
CCGTTTACCTGGGATGCCGTACGTTACAACGGCAAGCTGATTGCTTACCCGATCGCTGTTGAAGCGTTAT
CGCTGATTTATAACAAAGATCTGCTGCCGAACCCGCCAAAAACCTGGGAAGAGATCCCGGCGCTGGATAA
AGAACTGAAAGCGAAAGGTAAGAGCGCGCTGATGTTCAACCTGCAAGAACCGTACTTCACCTGGCCGCTG
ATTGCTGCTGACGGGGGTTATGCGTTCAAGTATGAAAACGGCAAGTACGACATTAAAGACGTGGGCGTGG
ATAACGCTGGCGCGAAAGCGGGTCTGACCTTCCTGGTTGACCTGATTAAAAACAAACACATGAATGCAGA
CACCGATTACTCCATCGCAGAAGCTGCCTTTAATAAAGGCGAAACAGCGATGACCATCAACGGCCCGTGG
GCATGGTCCAACATCGACACCAGCAAAGTGAATTATGGTGTAACGGTACTGCCGACCTTCAAGGGTCAAC
CATCCAAACCGTTCGTTGGCGTGCTGAGCGCAGGTATTAACGCCGCCAGTCCGAACAAAGAGCTGGCAAA
AGAGTTCCTCGAAAACTATCTGCTGACTGATGAAGGTCTGGAAGCGGTTAATAAAGACAAACCGCTGGGT
GCCGTAGCGCTGAAGTCTTACGAGGAAGAGTTGGCGAAAGATCCACGTATTGCCGCCACTATGGAAAACG
CCCAGAAAGGTGAAATCATGCCGAACATCCCGCAGATGTCCGCTTTCTGGTATGCCGTGCGTACTGCGGT
GATCAACGCCGCCAGCGGTCGTCAGACTGTCGATGAAGCCCTGAAAGACGCGCAGACTAATTCGAGCTCG
AACAACAACAACAATAACAATAACAACAACCTCGGGATCGACGAAAACCTGTACCTCACAAGTTTGTACA
AAAAAGCAGGCTTAGAGAATCTTTATTTTCAGGGGATGGCCGAAACTATGAAAGATATTACGATGAAGAA
CGATGAATCACAGGAAGAAGAAATCCCCGATCAATTTCTCTGCTGCGTTTGCCTGGAACTTCTTTACAAG
CCAATTGTGTTATCTTGTGGTCATCTATCATGTTTTTGGTGCGTACATAAGTCCATGAATGGCTTTCGTG
AGTCTCATTGTCCGATATGTAGAGACCCGTATGTTCACTTTCCCTCTGTGTGCCAGAAGCTTTATTTTCT
GTTAAAGAAGATGTACCCACTTGCTCATAAGAAGAGAGAAGAACAAGTTTTAAAGGAAGAGCAAGAACGA
GAATGTTTTTCTCCTCAGATTGATCTTGTTTTGGATTTGTCTGTGTGTAGTGGAGATTCTCTCAATGTCT
CTGATAAACAGAAGGTGGAAGAGTGTTCGAATGCAGCGAACTTATTATCTAGTTCATCAAGTAGAGGTGA
CATTCCATGTATCCCCAAAAATCAAGAACCCACAGATGCAAAAGCTCTTAATGTTCATGAAAATGAATTA
CTTAAGGATAACAAAGTCAGTAAGCAGATTTCGAAAGATGATTTGCTCTGTTCAGCATGTAAGGAGCTGC
TTGTACGACCCGTAGTTCTCAATTGCGGACATGTGTATTGTGAAGGATGTGTAGTAGATATGGCTGAAGA
AAGCGAAAAGATCAAATGTCAAGAGTGTAATGTTTGTGACCCAAGAGGATTTCCAAAAGTTTGTTTGATT
CTTGAACAGCTTTTGGAGGAAAACTTTCCTGAAGAATACAATTCAAGAAGCAGTAAGGTTCAGAAAACGC
TCGCCCATAATAGCAAAGGAAATATTCAAAGCTATCTCAAAGAAGGCCCGTCCTTATCAAACGACAATAA
CAATGATGATCCCTGGTTGGCAAACCCTGGATCAAATGTTCACTTTGGAGCTGGTTGTGATTCTTGTGGG
GTGTATCCAATCATAGGGGATCGATACAGATGCAAAGACTGCAAGGAGGAAATTGGGTATGACCTTTGCA
AAGACTGTTACGAGACTCCTTCGAAAGTTCCAGGGAGATTCAACCAGCAACACACTCCTGACCACAGGCT
TGAGCTTGCACGGTCTCCTCAGGTTCTGATCAATTTCAATTCTATCGGTATCCTTCTCGGACCCGTTATC
TCAAATGAAGGCATGGATACAGATGAAGGCGAGGAAGGGCCTCCTGGTTCTTCTAATGAGTCATCAAGCA
CAGAATGATACCCAGCTTTCTTGTACAAAGTGGTGATGGCGCGCCTGTAGGACGTCGACGGTACCATCGA
TACGCGTTCGAAGCTTAATTAGCTGAGCTTGGACTCCTGTTGATAGATCCAGTAATGACCTCAGAACTCC
ATCTGGATTTGTTCAGAACGCTCGGTTGCCGCCGGGCGTTTTTTATTGGTGAGAATCCAAGCTAGCTTGG
CGAGATTTTCAGGAGCTAAGGAAGCTAAAATGGAGAAAAAAATCACTGGATATACCACCGTTGATATATC
CCAATGGCATCGTAAAGAACATTTTGAGGCATTTCAGTCAGTTGCTCAATGTACCTATAACCAGACCGTT
CAGCTGGATATTACGGCCTTTTTAAAGACCGTAAAGAAAAATAAGCACAAGTTTTATCCGGCCTTTATTC
ACATTCTTGCCCGCCTGATGAATGCTCATCCGGAATTTCGTATGGCAATGAAAGACGGTGAGCTGGTGAT
ATGGGATAGTGTTCACCCTTGTTACACCGTTTTCCATGAGCAAACTGAAACGTTTTCATCGCTCTGGAGT
GAATACCACGACGATTTCCGGCAGTTTCTACACATATATTCGCAAGATGTGGCGTGTTACGGTGAAAACC
TGGCCTATTTCCCTAAAGGGTTTATTGAGAATATGTTTTTCGTCTCAGCCAATCCCTGGGTGAGTTTCAC
CAGTTTTGATTTAAACGTGGCCAATATGGACAACTTCTTCGCCCCCGTTTTCACCATGGGCAAATATTAT
ACGCAAGGCGACAAGGTGCTGATGCCGCTGGCGATTCAGGTTCATCATGCCGTTTGTGATGGCTTCCATG
TCGGCAGAATGCTTAATGAATTACAACAGTACTGCGATGAGTGGCAGGGCGGGGCGTAATTTTTTTAAGG
CAGTTATTGGTGCCCTTAAACGCCTGGGGTAATGACTCTCTAGCTTGAGGCATCAAATAAAACGAAAGGC
TCAGTCGAAAGACTGGGCCTTTCGTTTTATCTGTTGTTTGTCGGTGAACGCTCTCCTGAGTAGGACAAAT
CCGCCCTCTAGATTACGTGCAGTCGATGATAAGCTGTCAAACATGAGAATTGTGCCTAATGAGTGAGCTA
ACTTACATTAATTGCGTTGCGCTCACTGCCCGCTTTCCAGTCGGGAAACCTGTCGTGCCAGCTGCATTAA
TGAATCGGCCAACGCGCGGGGAGAGGCGGTTTGCGTATTGGGCGCCAGGGTGGTTTTTCTTTTCACCAGT
GAGACGGGCAACAGCTGATTGCCCTTCACCGCCTGGCCCTGAGAGAGTTGCAGCAAGCGGTCCACGCTGG
TTTGCCCCAGCAGGCGAAAATCCTGTTTGATGGTGGTTAACGGCGGGATATAACATGAGCTGTCTTCGGT
ATCGTCGTATCCCACTACCGAGATATCCGCACCAACGCGCAGCCCGGACTCGGTAATGGCGCGCATTGCG
CCCAGCGCCATCTGATCGTTGGCAACCAGCATCGCAGTGGGAACGATGCCCTCATTCAGCATTTGCATGG
TTTGTTGAAAACCGGACATGGCACTCCAGTCGCCTTCCCGTTCCGCTATCGGCTGAATTTGATTGCGAGT
GAGATATTTATGCCAGCCAGCC
Features (pLannotate 1.2.2; 20 found; start..end, strand, type, name):
    594..671     -  promoter       lacIq promoter: lacI (mutant); In the lacIq allele, a single base change in the promoter boosts expression of the lacI gene about 10-fold.
    720..761     +  CDS            rop (fragment): Rop protein, which maintains plasmids at low copy number; rop
    863..1003    +  misc_feature   bom: basis of mobility region from pBR322
   1189..1777    -  rep_origin     ori: high-copy-number ColE1/pMB1/pBR322/pUC origin of replication
   1948..2808    -  CDS            AmpR: β-lactamase; bla; confers resistance to ampicillin, carbenicillin, and related antibiotics
   2809..2913    -  promoter       AmpR promoter: bla
   3023..3067    +  promoter       T5 promoter: bacteriophage T5 promoter for E. coli RNA polymerase, with embedded lac operator
   3075..3091    +  protein_bind   lac operator: The lac repressor binds to the lac operator to inhibit transcription in E. coli. This inhibition can be relieved by adding lactose or isopropyl-β-D-thiogalactopyranoside (IPTG). lac repressor encoded by lacI
   3161..4258    +  CDS            MBP: maltose binding protein from E. coli; malE (mutated); This version of the gene does not encode a signal sequence, so MBP will remain in the cytosol.
   4328..4352    +  protein_bind   attB1: mutant version of attB; recombination site for the Gateway® BP reaction BP Clonase™
   4355..4374    +  CDS            capTEV™ (fragment): composite tag for in vivo biotinylation, TEV protease cleavage, and 6xHis tagging
   4376..5605    +  CDS            PRT1: PRT1_ARATH - Experimental evidence at transcript level: Swiss-Prot protein existence level 2. E3 ubiquitin-protein ligase that mediates ubiquitination and subsequent proteasomal degradation of target proteins. Functions in the N-end rule pathway of protein degradation, where it specifically recognizes and ubiquitinates proteins with a N-terminal bulky aromatic amino acid (Phe). Does not act on aliphatic hydrophobic and basic N- terminal residues (Arg or Leu) containing proteins. From Arabidopsis thaliana (Mouse-ear cress).
   5610..5634    -  protein_bind   attB2: mutant version of attB; recombination site for the Gateway® BP reaction BP Clonase™
   5702..5796    +  terminator     lambda t0 terminator: transcription terminator from phage lambda
   5811..5839    +  promoter       cat promoter (fragment): promoter of the E. coli cat gene encoding chloramphenicol acetyltransferase
   5840..6496    +  CDS            cat: CAT_ECOLX - Experimental evidence at protein level: Swiss-Prot protein existence level 1. This enzyme is an effector of chloramphenicol resistance in bacteria. From Escherichia coli. This protein is used as a marker in many commonly used cloning vectors, such as pACYC184.
   6564..6650    +  terminator     rrnB T1 terminator: Escherichia coli rrnB; transcription terminator T1 from the E. coli rrnB gene
   6673..6690    -  promoter       tet promoter (fragment): E. coli promoter for tetracycline efflux protein gene
   6709..6730    -  protein_bind   CAP binding site: CAP binding activates transcription in the presence of cAMP. E. coli catabolite activator protein
   6743..593     -  CDS            lacI (across the origin): lac repressor; lacI; The lac repressor binds to the lac operator to inhibit transcription in E. coli. This inhibition can be relieved by adding lactose or isopropyl-β-D-thiogalactopyranoside (IPTG).
