[The description below was written by a language model from this plasmid's Addgene catalogue record and pLannotate feature annotations shown in this document.]
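Description:
pVP16-tev-PRT1 is a bacterial expression plasmid built on the pVP16 backbone for producing recombinant Arabidopsis thaliana PROTEOLYSIS 1 (PRT1), an E3 ubiquitin ligase of the N-end rule pathway that recognises substrates bearing bulky aromatic N-terminal residues. The 7.2 kb plasmid replicates from a high-copy ColE1/pMB1-type origin (a bom region and a remnant of rop are also annotated) and is selected with ampicillin through the β-lactamase gene. A chloramphenicol acetyltransferase (cat) coding sequence with a partial promoter lies downstream of the expression cassette, between the lambda t0 and rrnB T1 terminators, but the catalogue lists only ampicillin as the selection marker.

Expression is driven by the bacteriophage T5 promoter, which is read by E. coli RNA polymerase and controlled by lac operator sequences. The plasmid carries its own lacI gene under the enhanced lacIq promoter, so transcription is repressed until induced with IPTG or lactose. The open reading frame encodes a cytosolic maltose binding protein lacking a signal sequence, followed by an attB1 Gateway recombination site, a TEV protease cleavage site and the PRT1 coding sequence, closed by attB2 and the lambda t0 terminator. The catalogue also records an N-terminal His8 tag on the backbone, which is not separately annotated in the feature table. MBP and the His tag aid solubility and affinity purification, and TEV cleavage allows their removal. The catalogue gives an insert size of 450 bp, whereas the annotated PRT1 coding region spans about 1.2 kb. The purified ligase is intended for in vitro N-end rule ubiquitination studies.
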