Addgene plasmid #83405: pVP16-tev-PRT1
Purpose: bacterial expression vector pVP16 containing Arabidopsis thaliana PROTEOLYSIS 1 (PRT1) N-end rule E3 ubiquitin ligase to be used in N-end rule in vitro ubiquitination studies
Depositing lab: Nico Dissmeyer.
Backbone
  Vector backbone: pVP16
  Vector type: Bacterial Expression
Growth in bacteria
  Bacterial resistance: Ampicillin, 100 μg/mL
  Growth temperature: 37°C
  Growth strain: BL21
  Copy number: High Copy
Gene/Insert
  Gene/Insert name: PROTEOLYSIS1 (PRT1)
  Species: A. thaliana (mustard weed); E. coli
  Insert size (bp): 450
  GenBank ID: 822078
  Entrez Gene: PRT1 (a.k.a. AT3G24800, proteolysis 1)
  Tag / fusion protein: His8 (N terminal on backbone); MBP (N terminal on backbone); tev cleavage site (N terminal on backbone)
  Cloning method: Gateway Cloning
  Sequencing primers: 5′ gatgtccgctttctggtatgc; 3′ GTTCTGAGGTCATTACTGG
Terms and licenses: Academic/Nonprofit Terms; Industry Terms: Not Available to Industry
How to cite: pVP16-tev-PRT1 was a gift from Nico Dissmeyer (Addgene plasmid # 83405 ; http://n2t.net/addgene:83405 ; RRID:Addgene_83405)
